>Addgene plasmid #25596 | ICBP90 | depositor partial sequence | sequence record 12000 | Author sequence
ATGTGGATCCAGGTTCGGACCATGGACGGGAGGCAGACCCACACGGTGGACTCGCTGTCCAGGCTGACCA
AGGTGGAGGAGCTGAGGCGGAAGATCCAGGAGCTGTTCCACGTGGAGCCAGGCCTGCAGAGGCTGTTCTA
CAGGGGCAAACAGATGGAGGACGGCCATACCCTCTTCGACTACGAGGTCCGCCTGAATGACACCATCCAG
CTCCTGGTCCGCCAGAGC
