>Addgene plasmid #25596 | ICBP90 | addgene partial sequence | sequence record 31582 | 25596 with T7
ATAATTTTGTTTAACTTTAAGAAGGAGATATACCATGGGCAGCAGCCATCATCATCATCATCACAGCAGC
GGCCTGGTTCCGCGTGGTAGTATGTGGATCCAGGTTCGGACCATGGACGGGAGGCAGACCCACACGGTGG
ACTCGCTGTCCAGGCTGACCAAGGTGGAGGAGCTGAGGCGGAAGATCCAGGAGCTGTTCCACGTGGAGCC
AGGCCTGCAGAGGCTGTTCTACAGGGGCAAACAGATGGAGGACGGCCATACCCTCTTCGACTACGAGGTC
CGCCTGAATGACACCATCCAGCTCCTGGTCCGCCAGAGCTGATGACGAAGCTTGCGGCCGCACTCGAGCA
CCACCACCACCACCACTGAGATCCGGCTGCTAACAAAGCCCGAAAGGAAGCTGAGTTGGCTGCTGCCACC
GCTGAGCAATAACTAGCATAACCCCTTGGGGCCTCTAAACGGGTCTTGAGGGGTTTTTTGCTGAAAGGAG
GAACTATATCCGGATTGGCGAATGGG
[124 nt withheld, positions 517-640]
C
[91 nt withheld, positions 642-732]
A
[49 nt withheld, positions 734-782]
CCTTTGACGTTGGAGTCCACGTTCTTT
[37 nt withheld, positions 810-846]
ACCCTATCTCGGTCTATTCTTTTGATTTATAAGGGANTTTGCCGATTTCGGCCTATTGGTTAAAAATGAG
CTGATTTAACAAAATTTAACGCGAATTTTAACAAATATTAACGCTTACAATTTA
