[The description below was written by a language model from this plasmid's Addgene catalogue record.]
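Description:
ICBP90 is a bacterial expression plasmid built on the pET28a-LIC backbone, a ligation-independent-cloning derivative of pET28a produced by a structural genomics group. The backbone is listed at 7328 bp without insert. The plasmid is selected with kanamycin and is recorded as low copy, with a standard cloning strain of E. coli used for propagation. No feature table accompanies the record, so the origin of replication and promoter are not explicitly stated. The T7 and T7-terminator sequencing primers are consistent with the insert sitting in a T7 promoter/terminator expression cassette, as is typical for pET vectors, which are expressed in hosts supplying T7 RNA polymerase.

The insert is a 228 bp fragment of human UHRF1 (also known as ICBP90, Np95 or RNF106), a nuclear zinc finger protein. At this size it is clearly not the full open reading frame. The alternative names identify it as the ubiquitin-like domain of the protein, and the record itself cautions that the construct may not contain the full ORF. The fragment carries an N-terminal His tag, which allows the recombinant domain to be purified by immobilised metal affinity chromatography. The cloning method is recorded as restriction enzyme, despite the LIC-type backbone.

The stated purpose is bacterial overexpression for structure determination, and the depositor's comments link the construct to a deposited crystallographic or NMR structure entry for this domain. It is therefore suited to producing the isolated UHRF1 ubiquitin-like domain for structural, biophysical or binding studies rather than for work requiring the full-length protein.
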