Addgene plasmid #25596: ICBP90
Purpose: Bacterial expression for structure determination; may not be full ORF
Depositing lab: Cheryl Arrowsmith. Depositing organization: University of Toronto.
Backbone
  Vector backbone: pET28a-LIC
  Backbone manufacturer: SGC
  Backbone size w/o insert (bp): 7328
  Vector type: Bacterial Expression
Growth in bacteria
  Bacterial resistance: Kanamycin, 50 μg/mL
  Growth temperature: 37°C
  Growth strain: DH5alpha
  Copy number: Low Copy
Gene/Insert
  Gene/Insert name: ICBP90 (alt names: PDB: 2FAZ; Human Nuclear Zinc Finger Protein NP95, Ubiquitin-Like Domain; FLJ21925, hNP95, ICBP90, MGC138707, Np95, RNF106)
  Species: H. sapiens (human)
  Insert size (bp): 228
  Entrez Gene: UHRF1 (a.k.a. ICBP90, Np95, RNF106, TDRD22, hNP95, hUHRF1, huNp95)
  Tag / fusion protein: His (N terminal on insert)
  Cloning method: Restriction Enzyme
  Sequencing primers: 5′ T7; 3′ T7-term
Terms and licenses: Academic/Nonprofit Terms; Industry Terms: Not Available to Industry
Depositor comments: PDB: 2FAZ http://www.thesgc.org/structures/2FAZ/
How to cite: ICBP90 was a gift from Cheryl Arrowsmith (Addgene plasmid # 25596 ; http://n2t.net/addgene:25596 ; RRID:Addgene_25596)
